Addgene plasmid #57759: Phamret-MAP4-C-10
Purpose: Localization: Microtubules, Excitation: 458 / 475, Emission: 458 / 517
Depositing lab: Michael Davidson. Depositing organization: Florida State University, Tallahassee.
Backbone
  Vector backbone: Phamret-C1
  Backbone size w/o insert (bp): 4750
  Vector type: Mammalian Expression
  Selectable markers: Neomycin (select with G418)
Growth in bacteria
  Bacterial resistance: Kanamycin, 50 μg/mL
  Growth temperature: 37°C
  Growth strain: DH5alpha
  Copy number: High Copy
Gene/Insert
  Gene/Insert name: MAP4 (alt name: NM_008633.4)
  Species: M. musculus (mouse)
  Promoter: CMV
  Tag / fusion protein: Phamret (N terminal on backbone)
  Cloning method: Unknown
  Sequencing primers: 5′ CMV-F; 3′ SV40pA-R
Terms and licenses: Academic/Nonprofit Terms; Industry Terms
Depositor comments: . Excitation = 458 / 475; Emission = 458 / 517
How to cite: Phamret-MAP4-C-10 was a gift from Michael Davidson (Addgene plasmid # 57759 ; http://n2t.net/addgene:57759 ; RRID:Addgene_57759)
