[The description below was written by a language model from this plasmid's Addgene catalogue record.]
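Description:
Phamret-MAP4-C-10 is a mammalian expression plasmid built on the Phamret-C1 backbone (about 4.75 kb without the insert), a C1-style fluorescent-protein fusion vector in which the tag sits upstream of the cloning site. It is maintained as a high-copy plasmid in E. coli under kanamycin selection. It also carries a neomycin resistance marker, so transfected mammalian cells can be selected with G418. No feature table accompanies the record, so the origin of replication and other backbone elements are not explicitly listed, although the SV40pA-R sequencing primer suggests an SV40 polyadenylation signal downstream of the insert.

The payload is mouse MAP4 (microtubule-associated protein 4), expressed from the CMV promoter as a fusion with Phamret at its N-terminus. The "C-10" suffix probably refers to the fusion orientation and linker length, but the record does not define it, and the cloning method is listed as unknown. Phamret is generally known as a photoactivation-mediated resonance energy transfer reporter. It joins a cyan fluorescent protein in tandem to photoactivatable GFP, so that after photoactivation the emission shifts from cyan to green under a single excitation wavelength. The record lists paired spectral values of 458/475 for excitation and 458/517 for emission, which appear to describe the two states, though the labelling is somewhat ambiguous. Because MAP4 binds microtubules, the fusion directs the highlighter to the microtubule cytoskeleton, the stated localization. The construct is therefore suited to live-cell imaging of microtubules, including photoactivation-based highlighting and tracking of selected regions or populations.
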