>Addgene plasmid #57759 | Phamret-MAP4-C-10 | depositor partial sequence | sequence record 88913 | insert sequence
ACGTCAGATCCGCTAGCGCTACCGGTCGCCACCATGGTGAGCAAGGGCGAGGAGCTGTTCACCGGGGTGG
TGCCCATCCTGGTCGAGCTGGACGGCGACGTAAACGGCCACAGGTTCAGCGTGTCCGGCGAGGGCGAGGG
CGATGCCACCTACGGCAAGCTGACCCTGAAGTTCATCTGCACCACCGGCAAGCTGCCCGTGCCCTGGCCC
ACCCTCGTGACCACCCTGACCTGGGGCGTGCAGTGCTTCGCCCGCTACCCCGACCACATGAAGCAGCACG
ACTTCTTCAAGTCCGCCATGCCCGAAGGCTACGTCCAGGAGCGTACCATCTTCTTCAAGGACGACGGCAA
CTACAAGACCCGCGCCGAGGTGAAGTTCGAGGGCGACACCCTGGTGAACCGCATCGAGCTGAAGGGCATC
GACTTCAAGGAGGACGGCAACATCCTGGGGCACAAGCTGGAGTACAACTACATCAGCCACAACGTCTATA
TCACCGCCGACAAGCAGAAGAACGGCATCAAGGCCCACTTCAAGATCCGCCACAACATCGAGGACGGCGG
CGTGCAGCTCGCCGACCACTACCAGCAGAACACCCCCATCGGCGACGGCCCCGTGCTGCTGCCCGACAAC
CACTACCTGAGCACCCAGTCCAAGCTGAGCAAAGACCCCAACGAGAAGCGCGATCACATGGTCCTGCTGG
AGTTCGTGACCGCCGCCGGTACCAAGGGCGAGGAGCTGTTCACCGGGGTGGTGCCCATCCTGGTCGAGCT
GGACGGCGACGTAAACGGCCACAAGTTCAGCGTGTCCGGCGAGGGCGAGGGCGATGCCACCTACGGCAAG
CTGACCCTGAAGTTCATCTGCACCACCGGCAAGCTGCCCGTGCCCTGGCCCACCCTCGTGACCACCTTCA
GCTACGGCGTGCAGTGCTTCAGCCGCTACCCCGACCACATGAAGCAGCACGACTTCTTCAAGTCCGCCAT
GCCCGAAGGCTACGTCCAGGAGCGCACCATCTTCTTCAAGGACGACGGCAACTACAAGACCCGCGCCGAG
GTGAAGTTCGAGGGCGACACCCTGGTGAACCGCATCGAGCTGAAGGGCATCGACTTCAAGGAGGACGGCA
ACATCCTGGGGCACAAGCTGGAGTACAACTACAACAGCCACAACGTCTATATCATGGCCGACAAGCAGAA
GAACGGCATCAAGGCCAACTTCAAGATCCGCCACAACATCGAGGACGGCAGCGTGCAGCTCGCCGACCAC
TACCAGCAGAACACCCCCATCGGCGACGGCCCCGTGCTGCTGCCCGACAACCACTACCTGAGCCACCAGT
CCGCCCTGAGCAAAGACCCCAACGAGAAGCGCGATCACATGGTCCTGCTGGAGTTCGTGACCGCCGCCGG
GATCACTCTCGGCATGGACGAGCTGTACAAGTCCGGACTCAGATCTGGTGGCTCCGCAGGATCCCGGCAA
GAAGAAGCAAAGGCTGCTGTAGGTGTGACTGGAAATGACATCACTACCCCGCCAAACAAGGAGCCACCAC
CAAGCCCAGAAAAGAAAGCAAAGCCTTTGGCCACCACTCAACCTGCAAAGACTTCAACATCGAAAGCCAA
AACACAGCCCACTTCTCTCCCTAAGCAACCAGCTCCCACCACCTCTGGTGGGTTGAATAAAAAACCCATG
AGCCTCGCCTCAGGCTCAGTGCCAGCTGCCCCACACAAACGCCCTGCTGCTGCCACTGCTACTGCCAGGC
CTTCCACCCTACCTGCCAGAGACGTGAAGCCAAAGCCAATTACAGAAGCTAAGGTTGCCGAAAAGCGGAC
CTCTCCATCCAAGCCTTCATCTGCCCCAGCCCTCAAACCTGGACCTAAAACCACCCCAACCGTTTCAAAA
GCCACATCTCCCTCAACTCTTGTTTCCACTGGACCAAGTAGTAGAAGTCCAGCTACAACTCTGCCTAAGA
GGCCAACCAGCATCAAGACTGAGGGGAAACCTGCTGATGTCAAAAGGATGACTGCTAAGTCTGCCTCAGC
TGACTTGAGTCGCTCAAAGACCACCTCTGCCAGTTCTGTGAAGAGAAACACCACTCCCACTGGGGCAGCA
CCCCCAGCAGGGATGACTTCCACTCGAGTCAAGCCCATGTCTGCACCTAGCCGCTCTTCTGGGGCTCTTT
CTGTGGACAAGAAGCCCACTTCCACTAAGCCTAGCTCCTCTGCTCCCAGGGTGAGCCGCCTGGCCACAAC
TGTTTCTGCCCCTGACCTGAAGAGTGTTCGCTCCAAGGTCGGCTCTACAGAAAACATCAAACACCAGCCT
GGAGGAGGCCGGGCCAAGGTAGAGAAAAAAACAGAGGCAGCTACCACAGCTGGGAAGCCTGAACCTAATG
CAGTCACTAAAGCAGCCGGCTCCATTGCGAGTGCACAGAAACCGCCTGCTGGGAAAGTCCAGATAGTATC
CAAAAAAGTGAGCTACAGTCATATTCAATCCAAGTGTGTTTCCAAGGACAATATTAAGCATGTCCCTGGA
TGTGGCAATGTTCAGATTCAGAACAAGAAAGTGGACATATCCAAGGTCTCCTCCAAGTGTGGGTCCAAAG
CTAATATCAAGCACAAGCCTGGTGGAGGAGATGTCAAGATTGAAAGTCAGAAGTTGAACTTCAAGGAGAA
GGCCCAAGCCAAAGTGGGATAGGGATCCACCGGATCTAGATAACTGATCATAATCAGCCATACCACATT
