>Addgene plasmid #57759 | Phamret-MAP4-C-10 | addgene partial sequence | sequence record 132324 | EKLChan-5 5'-GACCGCCGCCGGGATCACT-3'
ATCTGGTGGCTCCGCAGGATCCCGGCAAGAAGAAGCAAAGGCTGCTGTAGGTGTGACTGGAAATGACATC
ACTACCCCGCCAAACAAGGAGCCACCACCAAGCCCAGAAAAGAAAGCAAAGCCTTTGGCCACCACTCAAC
CTGCAAAGACTTCAACATCGAAAGCCAAAACACAGCCCACTTCTCTCCCTAAGCAACCAGCTCCCACCAC
CTCTGGTGGGTTGAATAAAAAACCCATGAGCCTCGCCTCAGGCTCAGTGCCAGCTGCCCCACACAAACGC
CCTGCTGCTGCCACTGCTACTGCCAGGCCTTCCACCCTACCTGCCAGAGACGTGAAGCCAAAGCCAATTA
CAGAAGCTAAGGTTGCCGAAAAGCGGACCTCTCCATCCAAGCCTTCATCTGCCCCAGCCCTCAAACCTGG
ACCTAAAACCACCCCAACCGTTTCAAAAGCCACATCTCCCTCAACTCTTGTTTCCACTGGACCAAGTAGT
AGAAGTCCAGCTACAACTCTGCCTAAGAGGCCAACCAGCATCAAGACTGAGGGGAAACCTGCTGATGTCA
AAAGGATGACTGCTAAGTCTGCCTCAGCTGACTTGAGTCGCTCAAAGACCACCTCTGCCAGTTCTGTGAA
GAGAAACACCACTCCCACTGGGGCAGCACCCCCAGCAGGGATGACTTCCACTCGAGTCAAGCCCATGTCT
GCACCTAGCCGCTCTTCTGGGGCTCTTTCTGTGGACAAGAAGCCCACTTCCACTAAGCCTAGCTCCTCTG
CTCCCAGGGTGAGCCGCCTGGCCACA
